Addgene plasmid #210811: pcDNA3.3-hALDOA K230A
Purpose: To block the formation of the initial Schiff base with FBP
Depositing lab: Sheng-cai Lin. Depositing organization: Xiamen University. Publication: Fructose-1,6-bisphosphate and aldolase mediate glucose sensing by AMPK. Zhang CS, Hawley SA, Zong Y, Li M, Wang Z, Gray A, Ma T, Cui J, Feng JW, Zhu M, Wu YQ, Li TY, Ye Z, Lin SY, Yin H, Piao HL, Hardie DG, Lin SC. Nature. 2017 Aug 3;548(7665):112-116. doi: 10.1038/nature23275. Epub 2017 Jul 19. PubMed 28723898.
Backbone
  Vector backbone: pcDNA3.3
  Backbone size w/o insert (bp): 5400
  Vector type: Mammalian Expression
Growth in bacteria
  Bacterial resistance: Ampicillin, 100 μg/mL
  Growth temperature: 37°C
  Growth strain: NEB Stable
  Copy number: High Copy
Gene/Insert
  Gene/Insert name: ALDOA
  Species: H. sapiens (human)
  Insert size (bp): 1095
  Mutation: residues 230 of ALDOA mutated to alanine
  Entrez Gene: ALDOA (a.k.a. ALDA, GSD12, HEL-S-87p)
  Promoter: CMV
  Tag / fusion protein: HA (N terminal on insert)
  Cloning method: Ligation Independent Cloning
Terms and licenses: Academic/Nonprofit Terms; Industry Terms: Not Available to Industry
How to cite: pcDNA3.3-hALDOA K230A was a gift from Sheng-cai Lin (Addgene plasmid # 210811 ; http://n2t.net/addgene:210811 ; RRID:Addgene_210811)
