[The description below was written by a language model from this plasmid's Addgene catalogue record and pLannotate feature annotations shown in this document.]
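Description:
pcDNA3.3-hALDOA K230A is a mammalian expression plasmid built on the pcDNA3.3 backbone that carries human ALDOA (fructose-bisphosphate aldolase A) with residue 230 changed from lysine to alanine. The sequenced construct is about 6.6 kb. It is propagated in E. coli through a high-copy ColE1/pUC-type origin and selected with ampicillin via the β-lactamase gene under its own promoter. An f1 origin is also present, along with small remnants of lac regulatory sequence and a bom fragment that are backbone carry-over. For selection in mammalian cells, the plasmid has an SV40 enhancer/early promoter driving the neomycin phosphotransferase gene, followed by an SV40 polyadenylation signal, which would allow G418 selection of stable transfectants.

The expression cassette consists of the human cytomegalovirus immediate-early enhancer and promoter, the roughly 1.1 kb ALDOA coding sequence, and a downstream HSV thymidine kinase polyadenylation signal. The catalogue entry records an N-terminal HA epitope tag on the insert, useful for detection or immunoprecipitation. The automated feature table does not annotate this tag separately, though there is unannotated sequence between the promoter and the ALDOA open reading frame.

According to the record, the K230A substitution is intended to block formation of the initial Schiff base between aldolase and its substrate fructose-1,6-bisphosphate (FBP), disabling the first covalent step of catalysis. The construct comes from work on how FBP and aldolase mediate glucose sensing by AMPK. It is suited to expressing this mutant in cultured mammalian cells for comparison with other forms of aldolase.
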