Features (pLannotate 1.2.2; 18 found; start..end, strand, type, name):
     28..80      -  misc_feature   bom (fragment): basis of mobility region from pBR322
    235..614     +  enhancer       CMV enhancer: human cytomegalovirus immediate early enhancer
    615..818     +  promoter       CMV promoter: human cytomegalovirus (CMV) immediate early promoter
   1047..2138    +  CDS            ALDOA: ALDOA_HUMAN - Also known as ALDA. Experimental evidence at protein level: Swiss-Prot protein existence level 1. Plays a key role in glycolysis and gluconeogenesis. In addition, may also function as scaffolding protein (By similarity). From Homo sapiens (Human).
   2250..2298    +  polyA_signal   HSV TK poly(A) signal: herpes simplex virus thymidine kinase polyadenylation signal (Cole and Stacy, 1985)
   2389..2405    -  polyA_signal   bGH poly(A) signal (fragment): bovine growth hormone polyadenylation signal
   2500..2928    +  rep_origin     f1 ori (sequence partly withheld): f1 bacteriophage origin of replication; arrow indicates direction of (+) strand synthesis
   2942..3271    +  promoter       SV40 promoter: SV40 enhancer and early promoter
   3338..4129    +  CDS            neo: KKA2_KLEPN - Also known as kan, nptII. Experimental evidence at protein level: Swiss-Prot protein existence level 1. Resistance to kanamycin, neomycin, paromomycin, ribostamycin, butirosin and gentamicin B. From Klebsiella pneumoniae.
   4155..4313    +  CDS            ble (fragment): BLE_KLEPN - Experimental evidence at protein level: Swiss-Prot protein existence level 1. Binding protein with a strong affinity to the bleomycin family of antibiotics. Binds to CL990; an antimitotic-antibiotic compound. From Klebsiella pneumoniae.
   4308..4429    +  polyA_signal   SV40 poly(A) signal: SV40 polyadenylation signal
   4502..4518    -  protein_bind   lac operator: The lac repressor binds to the lac operator to inhibit transcription in E. coli. This inhibition can be relieved by adding lactose or isopropyl-β-D-thiogalactopyranoside (IPTG). lac repressor encoded by lacI
   4526..4556    -  promoter       lac promoter: promoter for the E. coli lac operon
   4571..4592    -  protein_bind   CAP binding site: CAP binding activates transcription in the presence of cAMP. E. coli catabolite activator protein
   4605..4697    -  CDS            lacI (fragment): lac repressor; lacI; The lac repressor binds to the lac operator to inhibit transcription in E. coli. This inhibition can be relieved by adding lactose or isopropyl-β-D-thiogalactopyranoside (IPTG).
   4880..5468    -  rep_origin     ori: high-copy-number ColE1/pMB1/pBR322/pUC origin of replication
   5639..6499    -  CDS            AmpR: β-lactamase; bla; confers resistance to ampicillin, carbenicillin, and related antibiotics
   6500..6604    -  promoter       AmpR promoter: bla
>Addgene plasmid #210811 | pcDNA3.3-hALDOA K230A | addgene full sequence | sequence record 417853 | Addgene NGS Result
GACGGATCGGGAGATCTCCCGATCCCCTATGGTGCACTCTCAGTACAATCTGCTCTGATGCCGCATAGTT
AAGCCAGTATCTGCTCCCTGCTTGTGTGTTGGAGGTCGCTGAGTAGTGCGCGAGCAAAATTTAAGCTACA
ACAAGGCAAGGCTTGACCGACAATTGCATGAAGAATCTGCTTAGGGTTAGGCGTTTTGCGCTGCTTCGCG
ATGTACGGGCCAGATATACGCGTTGACATTGATTATTGACTAGTTATTAATAGTAATCAATTACGGGGTC
ATTAGTTCATAGCCCATATATGGAGTTCCGCGTTACATAACTTACGGTAAATGGCCCGCCTGGCTGACCG
CCCAACGACCCCCGCCCATTGACGTCAATAATGACGTATGTTCCCATAGTAACGCCAATAGGGACTTTCC
ATTGACGTCAATGGGTGGAGTATTTACGGTAAACTGCCCACTTGGCAGTACATCAAGTGTATCATATGCC
AAGTACGCCCCCTATTGACGTCAATGACGGTAAATGGCCCGCCTGGCATTATGCCCAGTACATGACCTTA
TGGGACTTTCCTACTTGGCAGTACATCTACGTATTAGTCATCGCTATTACCATGGTGATGCGGTTTTGGC
AGTACATCAATGGGCGTGGATAGCGGTTTGACTCACGGGGATTTCCAAGTCTCCACCCCATTGACGTCAA
TGGGAGTTTGTTTTGGCACCAAAATCAACGGGACTTTCCAAAATGTCGTAACAACTCCGCCCCATTGACG
CAAATGGGCGGTAGGCGTGTACGGTGGGAGGTCTATATAAGCAGAGCTCGTTTAGTGAACCGTCAGATCG
CCTGGAGACGCCATCCACGCTGTTTTGACCTCCATAGAAGACACCGGGACCGATCCAGCCTCCGGACTGA
GCTCCTTAAGGTTAACGCCACCATGTACCCTTATGACGTACCTGACTATGCTGGCGCCTACCCTTATGAC
GTACCTGACTATGCTGGATACCCTTATGACGTACCTGACTATGCTGGATCTAGAGAATTCGGATCCATGC
CCTACCAATATCCAGCACTGACCCCGGAGCAGAAGAAGGAGCTGTCTGACATCGCTCACCGCATCGTGGC
ACCTGGCAAGGGCATCCTGGCTGCAGATGAGTCCACTGGGAGCATTGCCAAGCGGCTGCAGTCCATTGGC
ACCGAGAACACCGAGGAGAACCGGCGCTTCTACCGCCAGCTGCTGCTGACAGCTGACGACCGCGTGAACC
CCTGCATTGGGGGTGTCATCCTCTTCCATGAGACACTCTACCAGAAGGCGGATGATGGGCGTCCCTTCCC
CCAAGTTATCAAATCCAAGGGCGGTGTTGTGGGCATCAAGGTAGACAAGGGCGTGGTCCCCCTGGCAGGG
ACAAATGGCGAGACTACCACCCAAGGGTTGGATGGGCTGTCTGAGCGCTGTGCCCAGTACAAGAAGGACG
GAGCTGACTTCGCCAAGTGGCGTTGTGTGCTGAAGATTGGGGAACACACCCCCTCAGCCCTCGCCATCAT
GGAAAATGCCAATGTTCTGGCCCGTTATGCCAGTATCTGCCAGCAGAATGGCATTGTGCCCATCGTGGAG
CCTGAGATCCTCCCTGATGGGGACCATGACTTGAAGCGCTGCCAGTATGTGACCGAGAAGGTGCTGGCTG
CTGTCTACAAGGCTCTGAGTGACCACCACATCTACCTGGAAGGCACCTTGCTGGCGCCCAACATGGTCAC
CCCAGGCCATGCTTGCACTCAGAAGTTTTCTCATGAGGAGATTGCCATGGCGACCGTCACAGCGCTGCGC
CGCACAGTGCCCCCCGCTGTCACTGGGATCACCTTCCTGTCTGGAGGCCAGAGTGAGGAGGAGGCGTCCA
TCAACCTCAATGCCATTAACAAGTGCCCCCTGCTGAAGCCCTGGGCCCTGACCTTCTCCTACGGCCGAGC
CCTGCAGGCCTCTGCCCTGAAGGCCTGGGGCGGGAAGAAGGAGAACCTGAAGGCTGCGCAGGAGGAGTAT
GTCAAGCGAGCCCTGGCCAACAGCCTTGCCTGTCAAGGAAAGTACACTCCGAGCGGTCAGGCTGGGGCTG
CTGCCAGCGAGTCCCTCTTCGTCTCTAACCACGCCTATTAACTCGAGCCATGGAAGCTTGATATCTAACT
GACTGAACCGGTGGTACCAAACGGGGGAGGCTAACTGAAACACGGAAGGAGACAATACCGGAAGGAACCC
GCGCTATGACGGCAATAAAAAGACAGAATAAAACGCACGGGTGTTGGGTCGTTTGTTCATAAACGCGGGG
TTCGGTCCCAGGGCTGGCACTCTGTCGATACCCCACCGAGACCCCATTGGGGCCAATACGCCCGCGTTTC
TTCCTTTTCCCCACCCCACCCCCCAAGTTCGGGTGAAGGCCCAGGGCTCGCAGCCAACGTCGGGGCGGCA
GGCCCTGCCATAGCAGATCTGCGCAGCTGGGGCTCTAGGGGGTATCCCC
[124 nt withheld, positions 2500-2623]
C
[91 nt withheld, positions 2625-2715]
A
[49 nt withheld, positions 2717-2765]
CCTTTGACGTTGGAGTCCACGTTCTTT
[37 nt withheld, positions 2793-2829]
ACCCTATCTCGGTCTATTCTTTTGATTTATAAGGGATTTTGCCGATTTCGGCCTATTGGTTAAAAAATGA
GCTGATTTAACAAAAATTTAACGCGAATTAATTCTGTGGAATGTGTGTCAGTTAGGGTGTGGAAAGTCCC
CAGGCTCCCCAGCAGGCAGAAGTATGCAAAGCATGCATCTCAATTAGTCAGCAACCAGGTGTGGAAAGTC
CCCAGGCTCCCCAGCAGGCAGAAGTATGCAAAGCATGCATCTCAATTAGTCAGCAACCATAGTCCCGCCC
CTAACTCCGCCCATCCCGCCCCTAACTCCGCCCAGTTCCGCCCATTCTCCGCCCCATGGCTGACTAATTT
TTTTTATTTATGCAGAGGCCGAGGCCGCCTCTGCCTCTGAGCTATTCCAGAAGTAGTGAGGAGGCTTTTT
TGGAGGCCTAGGCTTTTGCAAAAAGCTCCCGGGAGCTTGTATATCCATTTTCGGATCTGATCAAGAGACA
GGATGAGGATCGTTTCGCATGATTGAACAAGATGGATTGCACGCAGGTTCTCCGGCCGCTTGGGTGGAGA
GGCTATTCGGCTATGACTGGGCACAACAGACAATCGGCTGCTCTGATGCCGCCGTGTTCCGGCTGTCAGC
GCAGGGGCGCCCGGTTCTTTTTGTCAAGACCGACCTGTCCGGTGCCCTGAATGAACTGCAGGACGAGGCA
GCGCGGCTATCGTGGCTGGCCACGACGGGCGTTCCTTGCGCAGCTGTGCTCGACGTTGTCACTGAAGCGG
GAAGGGACTGGCTGCTATTGGGCGAAGTGCCGGGGCAGGATCTCCTGTCATCTCACCTTGCTCCTGCCGA
GAAAGTATCCATCATGGCTGATGCAATGCGGCGGCTGCATACGCTTGATCCGGCTACCTGCCCATTCGAC
CACCAAGCGAAACATCGCATCGAGCGAGCACGTACTCGGATGGAAGCCGGTCTTGTCGATCAGGATGATC
TGGACGAAGAGCATCAGGGGCTCGCGCCAGCCGAACTGTTCGCCAGGCTCAAGGCGCGCATGCCCGACGG
CGAGGATCTCGTCGTGACCCATGGCGATGCCTGCTTGCCGAATATCATGGTGGAAAATGGCCGCTTTTCT
GGATTCATCGACTGTGGCCGGCTGGGTGTGGCGGACCGCTATCAGGACATAGCGTTGGCTACCCGTGATA
TTGCTGAAGAGCTTGGCGGCGAATGGGCTGACCGCTTCCTCGTGCTTTACGGTATCGCCGCTCCCGATTC
GCAGCGCATCGCCTTCTATCGCCTTCTTGACGAGTTCTTCTGAGCGGGACTCTGGGGTTCGCGAAATGAC
CGACCAAGCGACGCCCAACCTGCCATCACGAGATTTCGATTCCACCGCCGCCTTCTATGAAAGGTTGGGC
TTCGGAATCGTTTTCCGGGACGCCGGCTGGATGATCCTCCAGCGCGGGGATCTCATGCTGGAGTTCTTCG
CCCACCCCAACTTGTTTATTGCAGCTTATAATGGTTACAAATAAAGCAATAGCATCACAAATTTCACAAA
TAAAGCATTTTTTTCACTGCATTCTAGTTGTGGTTTGTCCAAACTCATCAATGTATCTTATCATGTCTGT
ATACCGTCGACCTCTAGCTAGAGCTTGGCGTAATCATGGTCATAGCTGTTTCCTGTGTGAAATTGTTATC
CGCTCACAATTCCACACAACATACGAGCCGGAAGCATAAAGTGTAAAGCCTGGGGTGCCTAATGAGTGAG
CTAACTCACATTAATTGCGTTGCGCTCACTGCCCGCTTTCCAGTCGGGAAACCTGTCGTGCCAGCTGCAT
TAATGAATCGGCCAACGCGCGGGGAGAGGCGGTTTGCGTATTGGGCGCTCTTCCGCTTCCTCGCTCACTG
ACTCGCTGCGCTCGGTCGTTCGGCTGCGGCGAGCGGTATCAGCTCACTCAAAGGCGGTAATACGGTTATC
CACAGAATCAGGGGATAACGCAGGAAAGAACATGTGAGCAAAAGGCCAGCAAAAGGCCAGGAACCGTAAA
AAGGCCGCGTTGCTGGCGTTTTTCCATAGGCTCCGCCCCCCTGACGAGCATCACAAAAATCGACGCTCAA
GTCAGAGGTGGCGAAACCCGACAGGACTATAAAGATACCAGGCGTTTCCCCCTGGAAGCTCCCTCGTGCG
CTCTCCTGTTCCGACCCTGCCGCTTACCGGATACCTGTCCGCCTTTCTCCCTTCGGGAAGCGTGGCGCTT
TCTCATAGCTCACGCTGTAGGTATCTCAGTTCGGTGTAGGTCGTTCGCTCCAAGCTGGGCTGTGTGCACG
AACCCCCCGTTCAGCCCGACCGCTGCGCCTTATCCGGTAACTATCGTCTTGAGTCCAACCCGGTAAGACA
CGACTTATCGCCACTGGCAGCAGCCACTGGTAACAGGATTAGCAGAGCGAGGTATGTAGGCGGTGCTACA
GAGTTCTTGAAGTGGTGGCCTAACTACGGCTACACTAGAAGAACAGTATTTGGTATCTGCGCTCTGCTGA
AGCCAGTTACCTTCGGAAAAAGAGTTGGTAGCTCTTGATCCGGCAAACAAACCACCGCTGGTAGCGGTGG
TTTTTTTGTTTGCAAGCAGCAGATTACGCGCAGAAAAAAAGGATCTCAAGAAGATCCTTTGATCTTTTCT
ACGGGGTCTGACGCTCAGTGGAACGAAAACTCACGTTAAGGGATTTTGGTCATGAGATTATCAAAAAGGA
TCTTCACCTAGATCCTTTTAAATTAAAAATGAAGTTTTAAATCAATCTAAAGTATATATGAGTAAACTTG
GTCTGACAGTTACCAATGCTTAATCAGTGAGGCACCTATCTCAGCGATCTGTCTATTTCGTTCATCCATA
GTTGCCTGACTCCCCGTCGTGTAGATAACTACGATACGGGAGGGCTTACCATCTGGCCCCAGTGCTGCAA
TGATACCGCGAGACCCACGCTCACCGGCTCCAGATTTATCAGCAATAAACCAGCCAGCCGGAAGGGCCGA
GCGCAGAAGTGGTCCTGCAACTTTATCCGCCTCCATCCAGTCTATTAATTGTTGCCGGGAAGCTAGAGTA
AGTAGTTCGCCAGTTAATAGTTTGCGCAACGTTGTTGCCATTGCTACAGGCATCGTGGTGTCACGCTCGT
CGTTTGGTATGGCTTCATTCAGCTCCGGTTCCCAACGATCAAGGCGAGTTACATGATCCCCCATGTTGTG
CAAAAAAGCGGTTAGCTCCTTCGGTCCTCCGATCGTTGTCAGAAGTAAGTTGGCCGCAGTGTTATCACTC
ATGGTTATGGCAGCACTGCATAATTCTCTTACTGTCATGCCATCCGTAAGATGCTTTTCTGTGACTGGTG
AGTACTCAACCAAGTCATTCTGAGAATAGTGTATGCGGCGACCGAGTTGCTCTTGCCCGGCGTCAATACG
GGATAATACCGCGCCACATAGCAGAACTTTAAAAGTGCTCATCATTGGAAAACGTTCTTCGGGGCGAAAA
CTCTCAAGGATCTTACCGCTGTTGAGATCCAGTTCGATGTAACCCACTCGTGCACCCAACTGATCTTCAG
CATCTTTTACTTTCACCAGCGTTTCTGGGTGAGCAAAAACAGGAAGGCAAAATGCCGCAAAAAAGGGAAT
AAGGGCGACACGGAAATGTTGAATACTCATACTCTTCCTTTTTCAATATTATTGAAGCATTTATCAGGGT
TATTGTCTCATGAGCGGATACATATTTGAATGTATTTAGAAAAATAAACAAATAGGGGTTCCGCGCACAT
TTCCCCGAAAAGTGCCACCTGACGTC
