>Addgene plasmid #210811 | pcDNA3.3-hALDOA K230A | depositor partial sequence | sequence record 411000 | hALDOA K230A gene
ATGCCCTACCAATATCCAGCACTGACCCCGGAGCAGAAGAAGGAGCTGTCTGACATCGCTCACCGCATCG
TGGCACCTGGCAAGGGCATCCTGGCTGCAGATGAGTCCACTGGGAGCATTGCCAAGCGGCTGCAGTCCAT
TGGCACCGAGAACACCGAGGAGAACCGGCGCTTCTACCGCCAGCTGCTGCTGACAGCTGACGACCGCGTG
AACCCCTGCATTGGGGGTGTCATCCTCTTCCATGAGACACTCTACCAGAAGGCGGATGATGGGCGTCCCT
TCCCCCAAGTTATCAAATCCAAGGGCGGTGTTGTGGGCATCAAGGTAGACAAGGGCGTGGTCCCCCTGGC
AGGGACAAATGGCGAGACTACCACCCAAGGGTTGGATGGGCTGTCTGAGCGCTGTGCCCAGTACAAGAAG
GACGGAGCTGACTTCGCCAAGTGGCGTTGTGTGCTGAAGATTGGGGAACACACCCCCTCAGCCCTCGCCA
TCATGGAAAATGCCAATGTTCTGGCCCGTTATGCCAGTATCTGCCAGCAGAATGGCATTGTGCCCATCGT
GGAGCCTGAGATCCTCCCTGATGGGGACCATGACTTGAAGCGCTGCCAGTATGTGACCGAGAAGGTGCTG
GCTGCTGTCTACAAGGCTCTGAGTGACCACCACATCTACCTGGAAGGCACCTTGCTGGCGCCCAACATGG
TCACCCCAGGCCATGCTTGCACTCAGAAGTTTTCTCATGAGGAGATTGCCATGGCGACCGTCACAGCGCT
GCGCCGCACAGTGCCCCCCGCTGTCACTGGGATCACCTTCCTGTCTGGAGGCCAGAGTGAGGAGGAGGCG
TCCATCAACCTCAATGCCATTAACAAGTGCCCCCTGCTGAAGCCCTGGGCCCTGACCTTCTCCTACGGCC
GAGCCCTGCAGGCCTCTGCCCTGAAGGCCTGGGGCGGGAAGAAGGAGAACCTGAAGGCTGCGCAGGAGGA
GTATGTCAAGCGAGCCCTGGCCAACAGCCTTGCCTGTCAAGGAAAGTACACTCCGAGCGGTCAGGCTGGG
GCTGCTGCCAGCGAGTCCCTCTTCGTCTCTAACCACGCCTATTAA
